>Addgene plasmid #96941 | pLenti_CamKIIa_GFP | depositor full sequence | sequence record 178406 | pLenti_CamKIIa_GFP sequence 9971 bps
GTCGACGGATCGGGAGATCTCCCGATCCCCTATGGTGCACTCTCAGTACAATCTGCTCTGATGCCGCATA
GTTAAGCCAGTATCTGCTCCCTGCTTGTGTGTTGGAGGTCGCTGAGTAGTGCGCGAGCAAAATTTAAGCT
ACAACAAGGCAAGGCTTGACCGACAATTGCATGAAGAATCTGCTTAGGGTTAGGCGTTTTGCGCTGCTTC
GCGATGTACGGGCCAGATATACGCGTTGACATTGATTATTGACTAGTTATTAATAGTAATCAATTACGGG
GTCATTAGTTCATAGCCCATATATGGAGTTCCGCGTTACATAACTTACGGTAAATGGCCCGCCTGGCTGA
CCGCCCAACGACCCCCGCCCATTGACGTCAATAATGACGTATGTTCCCATAGTAACGCCAATAGGGACTT
TCCATTGACGTCAATGGGTGGAGTATTTACGGTAAACTGCCCACTTGGCAGTACATCAAGTGTATCATAT
GCCAAGTACGCCCCCTATTGACGTCAATGACGGTAAATGGCCCGCCTGGCATTATGCCCAGTACATGACC
TTATGGGACTTTCCTACTTGGCAGTACATCTACGTATTAGTCATCGCTATTACCATGGTGATGCGGTTTT
GGCAGTACATCAATGGGCGTGGATAGCGGTTTGACTCACGGGGATTTCCAAGTCTCCACCCCATTGACGT
CAATGGGAGTTTGTTTTGGCACCAAAATCAACGGGACTTTCCAAAATGTCGTAACAACTCCGCCCCATTG
ACGCAAATGGGCGGTAGGCGTGTACGGTGGGAGGTCTATATAAGCAGCGCGTTTTGCCTGTACTGGGTCT
CTCTGGTTAGACCAGATCTGAGCCTGGGAGCTCTCTGGCTAACTAGGGAACCCACTGCTTAAGCCTCAAT
AAAGCTTGCCTTGAGTGCTTCAAGTAGTGTGTGCCCGTCTGTTGTGTGACTCTGGTAACTAGAGATCCCT
CAGACCCTTTTAGTCAGTGTGGAAAATCTCTAGCAGTGGCGCCCGAACAGGGACTTGAAAGCGAAAGGGA
AACCAGAGGAGCTCTCTCGACGCAGGACTCGGCTTGCTGAAGCGCGCACGGCAAGAGGCGAGGGGCGGCG
ACTGGTGAGTACGCCAAAAATTTTGACTAGCGGAGGCTAGAAGGAGAGAGATGGGTGCGAGAGCGTCAGT
ATTAAGCGGGGGAGAATTAGATCGCGATGGGAAAAAATTCGGTTAAGGCCAGGGGGAAAGAAAAAATATA
AATTAAAACATATAGTATGGGCAAGCAGGGAGCTAGAACGATTCGCAGTTAATCCTGGCCTGTTAGAAAC
ATCAGAAGGCTGTAGACAAATACTGGGACAGCTACAACCATCCCTTCAGACAGGATCAGAAGAACTTAGA
TCATTATATAATACAGTAGCAACCCTCTATTGTGTGCATCAAAGGATAGAGATAAAAGACACCAAGGAAG
CTTTAGACAAGATAGAGGAAGAGCAAAACAAAAGTAAGACCACCGCACAGCAAGCGGCCGCTGATCTTCA
GACCTGGAGGAGGAGATATGAGGGACAATTGGAGAAGTGAATTATATAAATATAAAGTAGTAAAAATTGA
ACCATTAGGAGTAGCACCCACCAAGGCAAAGAGAAGAGTGGTGCAGAGAGAAAAAAGAGCAGTGGGAATA
GGAGCTTTGTTCCTTGGGTTCTTGGGAGCAGCAGGAAGCACTATGGGCGCAGCGTCAATGACGCTGACGG
TACAGGCCAGACAATTATTGTCTGGTATAGTGCAGCAGCAGAACAATTTGCTGAGGGCTATTGAGGCGCA
ACAGCATCTGTTGCAACTCACAGTCTGGGGCATCAAGCAGCTCCAGGCAAGAATCCTGGCTGTGGAAAGA
TACCTAAAGGATCAACAGCTCCTGGGGATTTGGGGTTGCTCTGGAAAACTCATTTGCACCACTGCTGTGC
CTTGGAATGCTAGTTGGAGTAATAAATCTCTGGAACAGATTTGGAATCACACGACCTGGATGGAGTGGGA
CAGAGAAATTAACAATTACACAAGCTTAATACACTCCTTAATTGAAGAATCGCAAAACCAGCAAGAAAAG
AATGAACAAGAATTATTGGAATTAGATAAATGGGCAAGTTTGTGGAATTGGTTTAACATAACAAATTGGC
TGTGGTATATAAAATTATTCATAATGATAGTAGGAGGCTTGGTAGGTTTAAGAATAGTTTTTGCTGTACT
TTCTATAGTGAATAGAGTTAGGCAGGGATATTCACCATTATCGTTTCAGACCCACCTCCCAACCCCGAGG
GGACCCGACAGGCCCGAAGGAATAGAAGAAGAAGGTGGAGAGAGAGACAGAGACAGATCCATTCGATTAG
TGAACGGATCGGCACTGCGTGCGCCAATTCTGCAGACAAATGGCAGTATTCATCCACAATTTTAAAAGAA
AAGGGGGGATTGGGGGGTACAGTGCAGGGGAAAGAATAGTAGACATAATAGCAACAGACATACAAACTAA
AGAATTACAAAAACAAATTACAAAAATTCAAAATTTTCGGGTTTATTACAGGGACAGCAGAGATCCAGTT
TGGTTAATTAACATTATGGCCTTAGGTCACTTCATCTCCATGGGGTTCTTCTTCTGATTTTCTAGAAAAT
GAGATGGGGGTGCAGAGAGCTTCCTCAGTGACCTGCCCAGGGTCACATCAGAAATGTCAGAGCTAGAACT
TGAACTCAGATTACTAATCTTAAATTCCATGCCTTGGGGGCATGCAAGTACGATATACAGAAGGAGTGAA
CTCATTAGGGCAGATGACCAATGAGTTTAGGAAAGAAGAGTCCAGGGCAGGGTACATCTACACCACCCGC
CCAGCCCTGGGTGAGTCCAGCCACGTTCACCTCATTATAGTTGCCTCTCTCCAGTCCTACCTTGACGGGA
AGCACAAGCAGAAACTGGGACAGGAGCCCCAGGAGACCAAATCTTCATGGTCCCTCTGGGAGGATGGGTG
GGGAGAGCTGTGGCAGAGGCCTCAGGAGGGGCCCTGCTGCTCAGTGGTGACAGATAGGGGTGAGAAAGCA
GACAGAGTCATTCCGTCAGCATTCTGGGTCTGTTTGGTACTTCTTCTCACGCTAAGGTGGCGGTGTGATA
TGCACAATGGCTAAAAAGCAGGGAGAGCTGGAAAGAAACAAGGACAGAGACAGAGGCCAAGTCAACCAGA
CCAATTCCCAGAGGAAGCAAAGAAACCATTACAGAGACTACAAGGGGGAAGGGAAGGAGAGATGAATTAG
CTTCCCCTGTAAACCTTAGAACCCAGCTGTTGCCAGGGCAACGGGGCAATACCTGTCTCTTCAGAGGAGA
TGAAGTTGCCAGGGTAACTACATCCTGTCTTTCTCAAGGACCATCCCAGAATGTGGCACCCACTAGCCGT
TACCATAGCAACTGCCTCTTTGCCCCACTTAATCCCATCCCGTCTGTTAAAAGGGCCCTATAGTTGGAGG
TGGGGGAGGTAGGAAGAGCGATGATCACTTGTGGACTAAGTTTGTTCGCATCCCCTTCTCCAACCCCCTC
AGTACATCACCCTGGGGGAACAGGGTCCACTTGCTCCTGGGCCCACACAGTCCTGCAGTATTGTGTATAT
AAGGCCAGGGCAAAGAGGAGCAGGTTTTAAAGTGAAAGGCAGGCAGGTGTTGGGGAGGCAGTTACCGGGG
CAACGGGAACAGGGCGTTTCGGAGGTGGTTGCCATGGGGACCTGGATGCTGACGAAGGCTCGCGAGGCTG
TGAGCAGCCACAGTGCCCTGCTCAGAAGCCCCAAGCTCGTCAGTCAAGCCGGTTCTCCGTTTGCACTCAG
GAGCACGGGCAGGCGAGTGGCCCCTAGTTCTGGGGGCAGCGGGGGATCCCCGGGTACCGGTCGCCACCAT
GGTGAGCAAGGGCGAGGAGCTGTTCACCGGGGTGGTGCCCATCCTGGTCGAGCTGGACGGCGACGTAAAC
GGCCACAAGTTCAGCGTGTCCGGCGAGGGCGAGGGCGATGCCACCTACGGCAAGCTGACCCTGAAGTTCA
TCTGCACCACCGGCAAGCTGCCCGTGCCCTGGCCCACCCTCGTGACCACCTTCGGCTACGGCCTGCAGTG
CTTCGCCCGCTACCCCGACCACATGAAGCAGCACGACTTCTTCAAGTCCGCCATGCCCGAAGGCTACGTC
CAGGAGCGCACCATCTTCTTCAAGGACGACGGCAACTACAAGACCCGCGCCGAGGTGAAGTTCGAGGGCG
ACACCCTGGTGAACCGCATCGAGCTGAAGGGCATCGACTTCAAGGAGGACGGCAACATCCTGGGGCACAA
GCTGGAGTACAACTACAACAGCCACAACGTCTATATCATGGCCGACAAGCAGAAGAACGGCATCAAGGTG
AACTTCAAGATCCGCCACAACATCGAGGACGGCAGCGTGCAGCTCGCCGACCACTACCAGCAGAACACCC
CCATCGGCGACGGCCCCGTGCTGCTGCCCGACAACCACTACCTGAGCTACCAGTCCGCCCTGAGCAAAGA
CCCCAACGAGAAGCGCGATCACATGGTCCTGCTGGAGTTCGTGACCGCCGCCGGGATCACTCTCGGCATG
GACGAGCTGTACAAGTAGGAATTCGATATCAAGCTTATCGATAATCAACCTCTGGATTACAAAATTTGTG
AAAGATTGACTGGTATTCTTAACTATGTTGCTCCTTTTACGCTATGTGGATACGCTGCTTTAATGCCTTT
GTATCATGCTATTGCTTCCCGTATGGCTTTCATTTTCTCCTCCTTGTATAAATCCTGGTTGCTGTCTCTT
TATGAGGAGTTGTGGCCCGTTGTCAGGCAACGTGGCGTGGTGTGCACTGTGTTTGCTGACGCAACCCCCA
CTGGTTGGGGCATTGCCACCACCTGTCAGCTCCTTTCCGGGACTTTCGCTTTCCCCCTCCCTATTGCCAC
GGCGGAACTCATCGCCGCCTGCCTTGCCCGCTGCTGGACAGGGGCTCGGCTGTTGGGCACTGACAATTCC
GTGGTGTTGTCGGGGAAATCATCGTCCTTTCCTTGGCTGCTCGCCTGTGTTGCCACCTGGATTCTGCGCG
GGACGTCCTTCTGCTACGTCCCTTCGGCCCTCAATCCAGCGGACCTTCCTTCCCGCGGCCTGCTGCCGGC
TCTGCGGCCTCTTCCGCGTCTTCGCCTTCGCCCTCAGACGAGTCGGATCTCCCTTTGGGCCGCCTCCCCG
CATCGATACCGTCGACCTCGAGACCTAGAAAAACATGGAGCAATCACAAGTAGCAATACAGCAGCTACCA
ATGCTGATTGTGCCTGGCTAGAAGCACAAGAGGAGGAGGAGGTGGGTTTTCCAGTCACACCTCAGGTACC
TTTAAGACCAATGACTTACAAGGCAGCTGTAGATCTTAGCCACTTTTTAAAAGAAAAGGGGGGACTGGAA
GGGCTAATTCACTCCCAACGAAGACAAGATATCCTTGATCTGTGGATCTACCACACACAAGGCTACTTCC
CTGATTGGCAGAACTACACACCAGGGCCAGGGATCAGATATCCACTGACCTTTGGATGGTGCTACAAGCT
AGTACCAGTTGAGCAAGAGAAGGTAGAAGAAGCCAATGAAGGAGAGAACACCCGCTTGTTACACCCTGTG
AGCCTGCATGGGATGGATGACCCGGAGAGAGAAGTATTAGAGTGGAGGTTTGACAGCCGCCTAGCATTTC
ATCACATGGCCCGAGAGCTGCATCCGGACTGTACTGGGTCTCTCTGGTTAGACCAGATCTGAGCCTGGGA
GCTCTCTGGCTAACTAGGGAACCCACTGCTTAAGCCTCAATAAAGCTTGCCTTGAGTGCTTCAAGTAGTG
TGTGCCCGTCTGTTGTGTGACTCTGGTAACTAGAGATCCCTCAGACCCTTTTAGTCAGTGTGGAAAATCT
CTAGCAGGGCCCGTTTAAACCCGCTGATCAGCCTCGACTGTGCCTTCTAGTTGCCAGCCATCTGTTGTTT
GCCCCTCCCCCGTGCCTTCCTTGACCCTGGAAGGTGCCACTCCCACTGTCCTTTCCTAATAAAATGAGGA
AATTGCATCGCATTGTCTGAGTAGGTGTCATTCTATTCTGGGGGGTGGGGTGGGGCAGGACAGCAAGGGG
GAGGATTGGGAAGACAATAGCAGGCATGCTGGGGATGCGGTGGGCTCTATGGCTTCTGAGGCGGAAAGAA
CCAGCTGGGGCTCTAGGGGGTATCCCC
[124 nt withheld, positions 6258-6381]
C
[91 nt withheld, positions 6383-6473]
A
[49 nt withheld, positions 6475-6523]
CCTTTGACGTTGGAGTCCACGTTCTTT
[37 nt withheld, positions 6551-6587]
ACCCTATCTCGGTCTATTCTTTTGATTTATAAGGGATTTTGCCGATTTCGGCCTATTGGTTAAAAAATGA
GCTGATTTAACAAAAATTTAACGCGAATTAATTCTGTGGAATGTGTGTCAGTTAGGGTGTGGAAAGTCCC
CAGGCTCCCCAGCAGGCAGAAGTATGCAAAGCATGCATCTCAATTAGTCAGCAACCAGGTGTGGAAAGTC
CCCAGGCTCCCCAGCAGGCAGAAGTATGCAAAGCATGCATCTCAATTAGTCAGCAACCATAGTCCCGCCC
CTAACTCCGCCCATCCCGCCCCTAACTCCGCCCAGTTCCGCCCATTCTCCGCCCCATGGCTGACTAATTT
TTTTTATTTATGCAGAGGCCGAGGCCGCCTCTGCCTCTGAGCTATTCCAGAAGTAGTGAGGAGGCTTTTT
TGGAGGCCTAGGCTTTTGCAAAAAGCTCCCGGGAGCTTGTATATCCATTTTCGGATCTGATCAGCACGTG
TTGACAATTAATCATCGGCATAGTATATCGGCATAGTATAATACGACAAGGTGAGGAACTAAACCATGGC
CAAGTTGACCAGTGCCGTTCCGGTGCTCACCGCGCGCGACGTCGCCGGAGCGGTCGAGTTCTGGACCGAC
CGGCTCGGGTTCTCCCGGGACTTCGTGGAGGACGACTTCGCCGGTGTGGTCCGGGACGACGTGACCCTGT
TCATCAGCGCGGTCCAGGACCAGGTGGTGCCGGACAACACCCTGGCCTGGGTGTGGGTGCGCGGCCTGGA
CGAGCTGTACGCCGAGTGGTCGGAGGTCGTGTCCACGAACTTCCGGGACGCCTCCGGGCCGGCCATGACC
GAGATCGGCGAGCAGCCGTGGGGGCGGGAGTTCGCCCTGCGCGACCCGGCCGGCAACTGCGTGCACTTCG
TGGCCGAGGAGCAGGACTGACACGTGCTACGAGATTTCGATTCCACCGCCGCCTTCTATGAAAGGTTGGG
CTTCGGAATCGTTTTCCGGGACGCCGGCTGGATGATCCTCCAGCGCGGGGATCTCATGCTGGAGTTCTTC
GCCCACCCCAACTTGTTTATTGCAGCTTATAATGGTTACAAATAAAGCAATAGCATCACAAATTTCACAA
ATAAAGCATTTTTTTCACTGCATTCTAGTTGTGGTTTGTCCAAACTCATCAATGTATCTTATCATGTCTG
TATACCGTCGACCTCTAGCTAGAGCTTGGCGTAATCATGGTCATAGCTGTTTCCTGTGTGAAATTGTTAT
CCGCTCACAATTCCACACAACATACGAGCCGGAAGCATAAAGTGTAAAGCCTGGGGTGCCTAATGAGTGA
GCTAACTCACATTAATTGCGTTGCGCTCACTGCCCGCTTTCCAGTCGGGAAACCTGTCGTGCCAGCTGCA
TTAATGAATCGGCCAACGCGCGGGGAGAGGCGGTTTGCGTATTGGGCGCTCTTCCGCTTCCTCGCTCACT
GACTCGCTGCGCTCGGTCGTTCGGCTGCGGCGAGCGGTATCAGCTCACTCAAAGGCGGTAATACGGTTAT
CCACAGAATCAGGGGATAACGCAGGAAAGAACATGTGAGCAAAAGGCCAGCAAAAGGCCAGGAACCGTAA
AAAGGCCGCGTTGCTGGCGTTTTTCCATAGGCTCCGCCCCCCTGACGAGCATCACAAAAATCGACGCTCA
AGTCAGAGGTGGCGAAACCCGACAGGACTATAAAGATACCAGGCGTTTCCCCCTGGAAGCTCCCTCGTGC
GCTCTCCTGTTCCGACCCTGCCGCTTACCGGATACCTGTCCGCCTTTCTCCCTTCGGGAAGCGTGGCGCT
TTCTCATAGCTCACGCTGTAGGTATCTCAGTTCGGTGTAGGTCGTTCGCTCCAAGCTGGGCTGTGTGCAC
GAACCCCCCGTTCAGCCCGACCGCTGCGCCTTATCCGGTAACTATCGTCTTGAGTCCAACCCGGTAAGAC
ACGACTTATCGCCACTGGCAGCAGCCACTGGTAACAGGATTAGCAGAGCGAGGTATGTAGGCGGTGCTAC
AGAGTTCTTGAAGTGGTGGCCTAACTACGGCTACACTAGAAGAACAGTATTTGGTATCTGCGCTCTGCTG
AAGCCAGTTACCTTCGGAAAAAGAGTTGGTAGCTCTTGATCCGGCAAACAAACCACCGCTGGTAGCGGTG
GTTTTTTTGTTTGCAAGCAGCAGATTACGCGCAGAAAAAAAGGATCTCAAGAAGATCCTTTGATCTTTTC
TACGGGGTCTGACGCTCAGTGGAACGAAAACTCACGTTAAGGGATTTTGGTCATGAGATTATCAAAAAGG
ATCTTCACCTAGATCCTTTTAAATTAAAAATGAAGTTTTAAATCAATCTAAAGTATATATGAGTAAACTT
GGTCTGACAGTTACCAATGCTTAATCAGTGAGGCACCTATCTCAGCGATCTGTCTATTTCGTTCATCCAT
AGTTGCCTGACTCCCCGTCGTGTAGATAACTACGATACGGGAGGGCTTACCATCTGGCCCCAGTGCTGCA
ATGATACCGCGAGACCCACGCTCACCGGCTCCAGATTTATCAGCAATAAACCAGCCAGCCGGAAGGGCCG
AGCGCAGAAGTGGTCCTGCAACTTTATCCGCCTCCATCCAGTCTATTAATTGTTGCCGGGAAGCTAGAGT
AAGTAGTTCGCCAGTTAATAGTTTGCGCAACGTTGTTGCCATTGCTACAGGCATCGTGGTGTCACGCTCG
TCGTTTGGTATGGCTTCATTCAGCTCCGGTTCCCAACGATCAAGGCGAGTTACATGATCCCCCATGTTGT
GCAAAAAAGCGGTTAGCTCCTTCGGTCCTCCGATCGTTGTCAGAAGTAAGTTGGCCGCAGTGTTATCACT
CATGGTTATGGCAGCACTGCATAATTCTCTTACTGTCATGCCATCCGTAAGATGCTTTTCTGTGACTGGT
GAGTACTCAACCAAGTCATTCTGAGAATAGTGTATGCGGCGACCGAGTTGCTCTTGCCCGGCGTCAATAC
GGGATAATACCGCGCCACATAGCAGAACTTTAAAAGTGCTCATCATTGGAAAACGTTCTTCGGGGCGAAA
ACTCTCAAGGATCTTACCGCTGTTGAGATCCAGTTCGATGTAACCCACTCGTGCACCCAACTGATCTTCA
GCATCTTTTACTTTCACCAGCGTTTCTGGGTGAGCAAAAACAGGAAGGCAAAATGCCGCAAAAAAGGGAA
TAAGGGCGACACGGAAATGTTGAATACTCATACTCTTCCTTTTTCAATATTATTGAAGCATTTATCAGGG
TTATTGTCTCATGAGCGGATACATATTTGAATGTATTTAGAAAAATAAACAAATAGGGGTTCCGCGCACA
TTTCCCCGAAAAGTGCCACCTGAC
Features (pLannotate 1.2.2; 30 found; start..end, strand, type, name):
     31..83      -  misc_feature   bom (fragment): basis of mobility region from pBR322
    238..617     +  enhancer       CMV enhancer: human cytomegalovirus immediate early enhancer
    618..817     +  promoter       CMV promoter: human cytomegalovirus (CMV) immediate early promoter
    835..1015    +  LTR            5' LTR (truncated): truncated 5' long terminal repeat (LTR) from HIV-1
   1062..1187    +  misc_feature   HIV-1 Ψ: packaging signal of human immunodeficiency virus type 1
   1171..1534    +  CDS            HIV-1 gag (fragment): gag protein from human immunodeficiency virus 1; gag
   1680..1913    +  misc_feature   RRE: The Rev response element (RRE) of HIV-1 allows for Rev-dependent mRNA export from the nucleus to the cytoplasm.
   2290..2390    +  CDS            Rev (fragment): human immunodeficiency virus 1 (HIV-1) Rev protein; rev; enhances nuclear export of unspliced and incompletely spliced viral mRNAs
   2440..2557    +  misc_feature   cPPT/CTS: central polypurine tract and central termination sequence of HIV-1
   2602..3890    +  promoter       CaMKII promoter: promoter for the mouse calcium/calmodulin-dependent kinase II α subunit
   3919..4635    +  CDS            EYFP: EYFP is a basic (constitutively fluorescent) green/yellow fluorescent protein published in 1996, derived from Aequorea victoria. It is reported to be a very rapidly-maturing weak dimer with high acid sensitivity.
   4637..4663    +  misc_feature   MCS (fragment): pBluescript multiple cloning site
   4663..5251    +  misc_feature   WPRE: woodchuck hepatitis virus posttranscriptional regulatory element
   5188..5769    +  CDS            nef (fragment): NEF_HV1H2 - Experimental evidence at protein level: Swiss-Prot protein existence level 1. Extracellular Nef protein targets CD4(+) T-lymphocytes for apoptosis by interacting with CXCR4 surface receptors. From Human immunodeficiency virus type 1 group M subtype B (isolate HXB2) (HIV-1).
   5776..5956    +  LTR            5' LTR (truncated): truncated 5' long terminal repeat (LTR) from HIV-1
   5988..6212    +  polyA_signal   bGH poly(A) signal: bovine growth hormone polyadenylation signal
   6216..6237    +  promoter       SV40 promoter (fragment): SV40 enhancer and early promoter
   6258..6686    +  rep_origin     f1 ori (sequence partly withheld): f1 bacteriophage origin of replication; arrow indicates direction of (+) strand synthesis
   6700..7029    +  promoter       SV40 promoter: SV40 enhancer and early promoter
   7077..7124    +  promoter       EM7 promoter: synthetic bacterial promoter&nbsp
   7143..7517    +  CDS            BleoR: antibiotic-binding protein; Sh ble from Streptoalloteichus hindustanus; confers resistance to bleomycin, phleomycin, and Zeocin™
   7527..7652    +  CDS            ble (fragment): BLE_KLEPN - Experimental evidence at protein level: Swiss-Prot protein existence level 1. Binding protein with a strong affinity to the bleomycin family of antibiotics. Binds to CL990; an antimitotic-antibiotic compound. From Klebsiella pneumoniae.
   7647..7768    +  polyA_signal   SV40 poly(A) signal: SV40 polyadenylation signal
   7841..7857    -  protein_bind   lac operator: The lac repressor binds to the lac operator to inhibit transcription in E. coli. This inhibition can be relieved by adding lactose or isopropyl-β-D-thiogalactopyranoside (IPTG). lac repressor encoded by lacI
   7865..7895    -  promoter       lac promoter: promoter for the E. coli lac operon
   7910..7931    -  protein_bind   CAP binding site: CAP binding activates transcription in the presence of cAMP. E. coli catabolite activator protein
   7944..8036    -  CDS            lacI (fragment): lac repressor; lacI; The lac repressor binds to the lac operator to inhibit transcription in E. coli. This inhibition can be relieved by adding lactose or isopropyl-β-D-thiogalactopyranoside (IPTG).
   8219..8807    -  rep_origin     ori: high-copy-number ColE1/pMB1/pBR322/pUC origin of replication
   8978..9838    -  CDS            AmpR: β-lactamase; bla; confers resistance to ampicillin, carbenicillin, and related antibiotics
   9839..9943    -  promoter       AmpR promoter: bla
