>Addgene plasmid #96941 | pLenti_CamKIIa_GFP | addgene full sequence | sequence record 192152 | Addgene NGS Result
GTCGACGGATCGGGAGATCTCCCGATCCCCTATGGTGCACTCTCAGTACAATCTGCTCTGATGCCGCATA
GTTAAGCCAGTATCTGCTCCCTGCTTGTGTGTTGGAGGTCGCTGAGTAGTGCGCGAGCAAAATTTAAGCT
ACAACAAGGCAAGGCTTGACCGACAATTGCATGAAGAATCTGCTTAGGGTTAGGCGTTTTGCGCTGCTTC
GCGATGTACGGGCCAGATATACGCGTTGACATTGATTATTGACTAGTTATTAATAGTAATCAATTACGGG
GTCATTAGTTCATAGCCCATATATGGAGTTCCGCGTTACATAACTTACGGTAAATGGCCCGCCTGGCTGA
CCGCCCAACGACCCCCGCCCATTGACGTCAATAATGACGTATGTTCCCATAGTAACGCCAATAGGGACTT
TCCATTGACGTCAATGGGTGGAGTATTTACGGTAAACTGCCCACTTGGCAGTACATCAAGTGTATCATAT
GCCAAGTACGCCCCCTATTGACGTCAATGACGGTAAATGGCCCGCCTGGCATTATGCCCAGTACATGACC
TTATGGGACTTTCCTACTTGGCAGTACATCTACGTATTAGTCATCGCTATTACCATGGTGATGCGGTTTT
GGCAGTACATCAATGGGCGTGGATAGCGGTTTGACTCACGGGGATTTCCAAGTCTCCACCCCATTGACGT
CAATGGGAGTTTGTTTTGGCACCAAAATCAACGGGACTTTCCAAAATGTCGTAACAACTCCGCCCCATTG
ACGCAAATGGGCGGTAGGCGTGTACGGTGGGAGGTCTATATAAGCAGCGCGTTTTGCCTGTACTGGGTCT
CTCTGGTTAGACCAGATCTGAGCCTGGGAGCTCTCTGGCTAACTAGGGAACCCACTGCTTAAGCCTCAAT
AAAGCTTGCCTTGAGTGCTTCAAGTAGTGTGTGCCCGTCTGTTGTGTGACTCTGGTAACTAGAGATCCCT
CAGACCCTTTTAGTCAGTGTGGAAAATCTCTAGCAGTGGCGCCCGAACAGGGACTTGAAAGCGAAAGGGA
AACCAGAGGAGCTCTCTCGACGCAGGACTCGGCTTGCTGAAGCGCGCACGGCAAGAGGCGAGGGGCGGCG
ACTGGTGAGTACGCCAAAAATTTTGACTAGCGGAGGCTAGAAGGAGAGAGATGGGTGCGAGAGCGTCAGT
ATTAAGCGGGGGAGAATTAGATCGCGATGGGAAAAAATTCGGTTAAGGCCAGGGGGAAAGAAAAAATATA
AATTAAAACATATAGTATGGGCAAGCAGGGAGCTAGAACGATTCGCAGTTAATCCTGGCCTGTTAGAAAC
ATCAGAAGGCTGTAGACAAATACTGGGACAGCTACAACCATCCCTTCAGACAGGATCAGAAGAACTTAGA
TCATTATATAATACAGTAGCAACCCTCTATTGTGTGCATCAAAGGATAGAGATAAAAGACACCAAGGAAG
CTTTAGACAAGATAGAGGAAGAGCAAAACAAAAGTAAGACCACCGCACAGCAAGCGGCCGCTGATCTTCA
GACCTGGAGGAGGAGATATGAGGGACAATTGGAGAAGTGAATTATATAAATATAAAGTAGTAAAAATTGA
ACCATTAGGAGTAGCACCCACCAAGGCAAAGAGAAGAGTGGTGCAGAGAGAAAAAAGAGCAGTGGGAATA
GGAGCTTTGTTCCTTGGGTTCTTGGGAGCAGCAGGAAGCACTATGGGCGCAGCGTCAATGACGCTGACGG
TACAGGCCAGACAATTATTGTCTGGTATAGTGCAGCAGCAGAACAATTTGCTGAGGGCTATTGAGGCGCA
ACAGCATCTGTTGCAACTCACAGTCTGGGGCATCAAGCAGCTCCAGGCAAGAATCCTGGCTGTGGAAAGA
TACCTAAAGGATCAACAGCTCCTGGGGATTTGGGGTTGCTCTGGAAAACTCATTTGCACCACTGCTGTGC
CTTGGAATGCTAGTTGGAGTAATAAATCTCTGGAACAGATTTGGAATCACACGACCTGGATGGAGTGGGA
CAGAGAAATTAACAATTACACAAGCTTAATACACTCCTTAATTGAAGAATCGCAAAACCAGCAAGAAAAG
AATGAACAAGAATTATTGGAATTAGATAAATGGGCAAGTTTGTGGAATTGGTTTAACATAACAAATTGGC
TGTGGTATATAAAATTATTCATAATGATAGTAGGAGGCTTGGTAGGTTTAAGAATAGTTTTTGCTGTACT
TTCTATAGTGAATAGAGTTAGGCAGGGATATTCACCATTATCGTTTCAGACCCACCTCCCAACCCCGAGG
GGACCCGACAGGCCCGAAGGAATAGAAGAAGAAGGTGGAGAGAGAGACAGAGACAGATCCATTCGATTAG
TGAACGGATCGGCACTGCGTGCGCCAATTCTGCAGACAAATGGCAGTATTCATCCACAATTTTAAAAGAA
AAGGGGGGATTGGGGGGTACAGTGCAGGGGAAAGAATAGTAGACATAATAGCAACAGACATACAAACTAA
AGAATTACAAAAACAAATTACAAAAATTCAAAATTTTCGGGTTTATTACAGGGACAGCAGAGATCCAGTT
TGGTTAATTAACATTATGGCCTTAGGTCACTTCATCTCCATGGGGTTCTTCTTCTGATTTTCTAGAAAAT
GAGATGGGGGTGCAGAGAGCTTCCTCAGTGACCTGCCCAGGGTCACATCAGAAATGTCAGAGCTAGAACT
TGAACTCAGATTACTAATCTTAAATTCCATGCCTTGGGGGCATGCAAGTACGATATACAGAAGGAGTGAA
CTCATTAGGGCAGATGACCAATGAGTTTAGGAAAGAAGAGTCCAGGGCAGGGTACATCTACACCACCCGC
CCAGCCCTGGGTGAGTCCAGCCACGTTCACCTCATTATAGTTGCCTCTCTCCAGTCCTACCTTGACGGGA
AGCACAAGCAGAAACTGGGACAGGAGCCCCAGGAGACCAAATCTTCATGGTCCCTCTGGGAGGATGGGTG
GGGAGAGCTGTGGCAGAGGCCTCAGGAGGGGCCCTGCTGCTCAGTGGTGACAGATAGGGGTGAGAAAGCA
GACAGAGTCATTCCGTCAGCATTCTGGGTCTGTTTGGTACTTCTTCTCACGCTAAGGTGGCGGTGTGATA
TGCACAATGGCTAAAAAGCAGGGAGAGCTGGAAAGAAACAAGGACAGAGACAGAGGCCAAGTCAACCAGA
CCAATTCCCAGAGGAAGCAAAGAAACCATTACAGAGACTACAAGGGGGAAGGGAAGGAGAGATGAATTAG
CTTCCCCTGTAAACCTTAGAACCCAGCTGTTGCCAGGGCAACGGGGCAATACCTGTCTCTTCAGAGGAGA
TGAAGTTGCCAGGGTAACTACATCCTGTCTTTCTCAAGGACCATCCCAGAATGTGGCACCCACTAGCCGT
TACCATAGCAACTGCCTCTTTGCCCCACTTAATCCCATCCCGTCTGTTAAAAGGGCCCTATAGTTGGAGG
TGGGGGAGGTAGGAAGAGCGATGATCACTTGTGGACTAAGTTTGTTCGCATCCCCTTCTCCAACCCCCTC
AGTACATCACCCTGGGGGAACAGGGTCCACTTGCTCCTGGGCCCACACAGTCCTGCAGTATTGTGTATAT
AAGGCCAGGGCAAAGAGGAGCAGGTTTTAAAGTGAAAGGCAGGCAGGTGTTGGGGAGGCAGTTACCGGGG
CAACGGGAACAGGGCGTTTCGGAGGTGGTTGCCATGGGGACCTGGATGCTGACGAAGGCTCGCGAGGCTG
TGAGCAGCCACAGTGCCCTGCTCAGAAGCCCCAAGCTCGTCAGTCAAGCCGGTTCTCCGTTTGCACTCAG
GAGCACGGGCAGGCGAGTGGCCCCTAGTTCTGGGGGCAGCGGGGGATCCCCGGGTACCGGTCGCCACCAT
GGTGAGCAAGGGCGAGGAGCTGTTCACCGGGGTGGTGCCCATCCTGGTCGAGCTGGACGGCGACGTAAAC
GGCCACAAGTTCAGCGTGTCCGGCGAGGGCGAGGGCGATGCCACCTACGGCAAGCTGACCCTGAAGTTCA
TCTGCACCACCGGCAAGCTGCCCGTGCCCTGGCCCACCCTCGTGACCACCCTGACCTACGGCGTGCAGTG
CTTCAGCCGCTACCCCGACCACATGAAGCAGCACGACTTCTTCAAGTCCGCCATGCCCGAAGGCTACGTC
CAGGAGCGCACCATCTTCTTCAAGGACGACGGCAACTACAAGACCCGCGCCGAGGTGAAGTTCGAGGGCG
ACACCCTGGTGAACCGCATCGAGCTGAAGGGCATCGACTTCAAGGAGGACGGCAACATCCTGGGGCACAA
GCTGGAGTACAACTACAACAGCCACAACGTCTATATCATGGCCGACAAGCAGAAGAACGGCATCAAGGTG
AACTTCAAGATCCGCCACAACATCGAGGACGGCAGCGTGCAGCTCGCCGACCACTACCAGCAGAACACCC
CCATCGGCGACGGCCCCGTGCTGCTGCCCGACAACCACTACCTGAGCACCCAGTCCGCCCTGAGCAAAGA
CCCCAACGAGAAGCGCGATCACATGGTCCTGCTGGAGTTCGTGACCGCCGCCGGGATCACTCTCGGCATG
GACGAGCTGTACAAGTAGGAATTCGATATCAAGCTTATCGATAATCAACCTCTGGATTACAAAATTTGTG
AAAGATTGACTGGTATTCTTAACTATGTTGCTCCTTTTACGCTATGTGGATACGCTGCTTTAATGCCTTT
GTATCATGCTATTGCTTCCCGTATGGCTTTCATTTTCTCCTCCTTGTATAAATCCTGGTTGCTGTCTCTT
TATGAGGAGTTGTGGCCCGTTGTCAGGCAACGTGGCGTGGTGTGCACTGTGTTTGCTGACGCAACCCCCA
CTGGTTGGGGCATTGCCACCACCTGTCAGCTCCTTTCCGGGACTTTCGCTTTCCCCCTCCCTATTGCCAC
GGCGGAACTCATCGCCGCCTGCCTTGCCCGCTGCTGGACAGGGGCTCGGCTGTTGGGCACTGACAATTCC
GTGGTGTTGTCGGGGAAATCATCGTCCTTTCCTTGGCTGCTCGCCTGTGTTGCCACCTGGATTCTGCGCG
GGACGTCCTTCTGCTACGTCCCTTCGGCCCTCAATCCAGCGGACCTTCCTTCCCGCGGCCTGCTGCCGGC
TCTGCGGCCTCTTCCGCGTCTTCGCCTTCGCCCTCAGACGAGTCGGATCTCCCTTTGGGCCGCCTCCCCG
CATCGATACCGTCGACCTCGAGACCTAGAAAAACATGGAGCAATCACAAGTAGCAATACAGCAGCTACCA
ATGCTGATTGTGCCTGGCTAGAAGCACAAGAGGAGGAGGAGGTGGGTTTTCCAGTCACACCTCAGGTACC
TTTAAGACCAATGACTTACAAGGCAGCTGTAGATCTTAGCCACTTTTTAAAAGAAAAGGGGGGACTGGAA
GGGCTAATTCACTCCCAACGAAGACAAGATATCCTTGATCTGTGGATCTACCACACACAAGGCTACTTCC
CTGATTGGCAGAACTACACACCAGGGCCAGGGATCAGATATCCACTGACCTTTGGATGGTGCTACAAGCT
AGTACCAGTTGAGCAAGAGAAGGTAGAAGAAGCCAATGAAGGAGAGAACACCCGCTTGTTACACCCTGTG
AGCCTGCATGGGATGGATGACCCGGAGAGAGAAGTATTAGAGTGGAGGTTTGACAGCCGCCTAGCATTTC
ATCACATGGCCCGAGAGCTGCATCCGGACTGTACTGGGTCTCTCTGGTTAGACCAGATCTGAGCCTGGGA
GCTCTCTGGCTAACTAGGGAACCCACTGCTTAAGCCTCAATAAAGCTTGCCTTGAGTGCTTCAAGTAGTG
TGTGCCCGTCTGTTGTGTGACTCTGGTAACTAGAGATCCCTCAGACCCTTTTAGTCAGTGTGGAAAATCT
CTAGCAGGGCCCGTTTAAACCCGCTGATCAGCCTCGACTGTGCCTTCTAGTTGCCAGCCATCTGTTGTTT
GCCCCTCCCCCGTGCCTTCCTTGACCCTGGAAGGTGCCACTCCCACTGTCCTTTCCTAATAAAATGAGGA
AATTGCATCGCATTGTCTGAGTAGGTGTCATTCTATTCTGGGGGGTGGGGTGGGGCAGGACAGCAAGGGG
GAGGATTGGGAAGACAATAGCAGGCATGCTGGGGATGCGGTGGGCTCTATGGCTTCTGAGGCGGAAAGAA
CCAGCTGGGGCTCTAGGGGGTATCCCC
[124 nt withheld, positions 6258-6381]
C
[91 nt withheld, positions 6383-6473]
A
[49 nt withheld, positions 6475-6523]
CCTTTGACGTTGGAGTCCACGTTCTTT
[37 nt withheld, positions 6551-6587]
ACCCTATCTCGGTCTATTCTTTTGATTTATAAGGGATTTTGCCGATTTCGGCCTATTGGTTAAAAAATGA
GCTGATTTAACAAAAATTTAACGCGAATTAATTCTGTGGAATGTGTGTCAGTTAGGGTGTGGAAAGTCCC
CAGGCTCCCCAGCAGGCAGAAGTATGCAAAGCATGCATCTCAATTAGTCAGCAACCAGGTGTGGAAAGTC
CCCAGGCTCCCCAGCAGGCAGAAGTATGCAAAGCATGCATCTCAATTAGTCAGCAACCATAGTCCCGCCC
CTAACTCCGCCCATCCCGCCCCTAACTCCGCCCAGTTCCGCCCATTCTCCGCCCCATGGCTGACTAATTT
TTTTTATTTATGCAGAGGCCGAGGCCGCCTCTGCCTCTGAGCTATTCCAGAAGTAGTGAGGAGGCTTTTT
TGGAGGCCTAGGCTTTTGCAAAAAGCTCCCGGGAGCTTGTATATCCATTTTCGGATCTGATCAGCACGTG
TTGACAATTAATCATCGGCATAGTATATCGGCATAGTATAATACGACAAGGTGAGGAACTAAACCATGGC
CAAGTTGACCAGTGCCGTTCCGGTGCTCACCGCGCGCGACGTCGCCGGAGCGGTCGAGTTCTGGACCGAC
CGGCTCGGGTTCTCCCGGGACTTCGTGGAGGACGACTTCGCCGGTGTGGTCCGGGACGACGTGACCCTGT
TCATCAGCGCGGTCCAGGACCAGGTGGTGCCGGACAACACCCTGGCCTGGGTGTGGGTGCGCGGCCTGGA
CGAGCTGTACGCCGAGTGGTCGGAGGTCGTGTCCACGAACTTCCGGGACGCCTCCGGGCCGGCCATGACC
GAGATCGGCGAGCAGCCGTGGGGGCGGGAGTTCGCCCTGCGCGACCCGGCCGGCAACTGCGTGCACTTCG
TGGCCGAGGAGCAGGACTGACACGTGCTACGAGATTTCGATTCCACCGCCGCCTTCTATGAAAGGTTGGG
CTTCGGAATCGTTTTCCGGGACGCCGGCTGGATGATCCTCCAGCGCGGGGATCTCATGCTGGAGTTCTTC
GCCCACCCCAACTTGTTTATTGCAGCTTATAATGGTTACAAATAAAGCAATAGCATCACAAATTTCACAA
ATAAAGCATTTTTTTCACTGCATTCTAGTTGTGGTTTGTCCAAACTCATCAATGTATCTTATCATGTCTG
TATACCGTCGACCTCTAGCTAGAGCTTGGCGTAATCATGGTCATAGCTGTTTCCTGTGTGAAATTGTTAT
CCGCTCACAATTCCACACAACATACGAGCCGGAAGCATAAAGTGTAAAGCCTGGGGTGCCTAATGAGTGA
GCTAACTCACATTAATTGCGTTGCGCTCACTGCCCGCTTTCCAGTCGGGAAACCTGTCGTGCCAGCTGCA
TTAATGAATCGGCCAACGCGCGGGGAGAGGCGGTTTGCGTATTGGGCGCTCTTCCGCTTCCTCGCTCACT
GACTCGCTGCGCTCGGTCGTTCGGCTGCGGCGAGCGGTATCAGCTCACTCAAAGGCGGTAATACGGTTAT
CCACAGAATCAGGGGATAACGCAGGAAAGAACATGTGAGCAAAAGGCCAGCAAAAGGCCAGGAACCGTAA
AAAGGCCGCGTTGCTGGCGTTTTTCCATAGGCTCCGCCCCCCTGACGAGCATCACAAAAATCGACGCTCA
AGTCAGAGGTGGCGAAACCCGACAGGACTATAAAGATACCAGGCGTTTCCCCCTGGAAGCTCCCTCGTGC
GCTCTCCTGTTCCGACCCTGCCGCTTACCGGATACCTGTCCGCCTTTCTCCCTTCGGGAAGCGTGGCGCT
TTCTCATAGCTCACGCTGTAGGTATCTCAGTTCGGTGTAGGTCGTTCGCTCCAAGCTGGGCTGTGTGCAC
GAACCCCCCGTTCAGCCCGACCGCTGCGCCTTATCCGGTAACTATCGTCTTGAGTCCAACCCGGTAAGAC
ACGACTTATCGCCACTGGCAGCAGCCACTGGTAACAGGATTAGCAGAGCGAGGTATGTAGGCGGTGCTAC
AGAGTTCTTGAAGTGGTGGCCTAACTACGGCTACACTAGAAGAACAGTATTTGGTATCTGCGCTCTGCTG
AAGCCAGTTACCTTCGGAAAAAGAGTTGGTAGCTCTTGATCCGGCAAACAAACCACCGCTGGTAGCGGTG
GTTTTTTTGTTTGCAAGCAGCAGATTACGCGCAGAAAAAAAGGATCTCAAGAAGATCCTTTGATCTTTTC
TACGGGGTCTGACGCTCAGTGGAACGAAAACTCACGTTAAGGGATTTTGGTCATGAGATTATCAAAAAGG
ATCTTCACCTAGATCCTTTTAAATTAAAAATGAAGTTTTAAATCAATCTAAAGTATATATGAGTAAACTT
GGTCTGACAGTTACCAATGCTTAATCAGTGAGGCACCTATCTCAGCGATCTGTCTATTTCGTTCATCCAT
AGTTGCCTGACTCCCCGTCGTGTAGATAACTACGATACGGGAGGGCTTACCATCTGGCCCCAGTGCTGCA
ATGATACCGCGAGACCCACGCTCACCGGCTCCAGATTTATCAGCAATAAACCAGCCAGCCGGAAGGGCCG
AGCGCAGAAGTGGTCCTGCAACTTTATCCGCCTCCATCCAGTCTATTAATTGTTGCCGGGAAGCTAGAGT
AAGTAGTTCGCCAGTTAATAGTTTGCGCAACGTTGTTGCCATTGCTACAGGCATCGTGGTGTCACGCTCG
TCGTTTGGTATGGCTTCATTCAGCTCCGGTTCCCAACGATCAAGGCGAGTTACATGATCCCCCATGTTGT
GCAAAAAAGCGGTTAGCTCCTTCGGTCCTCCGATCGTTGTCAGAAGTAAGTTGGCCGCAGTGTTATCACT
CATGGTTATGGCAGCACTGCATAATTCTCTTACTGTCATGCCATCCGTAAGATGCTTTTCTGTGACTGGT
GAGTACTCAACCAAGTCATTCTGAGAATAGTGTATGCGGCGACCGAGTTGCTCTTGCCCGGCGTCAATAC
GGGATAATACCGCGCCACATAGCAGAACTTTAAAAGTGCTCATCATTGGAAAACGTTCTTCGGGGCGAAA
ACTCTCAAGGATCTTACCGCTGTTGAGATCCAGTTCGATGTAACCCACTCGTGCACCCAACTGATCTTCA
GCATCTTTTACTTTCACCAGCGTTTCTGGGTGAGCAAAAACAGGAAGGCAAAATGCCGCAAAAAAGGGAA
TAAGGGCGACACGGAAATGTTGAATACTCATACTCTTCCTTTTTCAATATTATTGAAGCATTTATCAGGG
TTATTGTCTCATGAGCGGATACATATTTGAATGTATTTAGAAAAATAAACAAATAGGGGTTCCGCGCACA
TTTCCCCGAAAAGTGCCACCTGAC
Features (pLannotate 1.2.2; 30 found; start..end, strand, type, name):
     31..83      -  misc_feature   bom (fragment): basis of mobility region from pBR322
    238..617     +  enhancer       CMV enhancer: human cytomegalovirus immediate early enhancer
    618..817     +  promoter       CMV promoter: human cytomegalovirus (CMV) immediate early promoter
    835..1015    +  LTR            5' LTR (truncated): truncated 5' long terminal repeat (LTR) from HIV-1
   1062..1187    +  misc_feature   HIV-1 Ψ: packaging signal of human immunodeficiency virus type 1
   1171..1534    +  CDS            HIV-1 gag (fragment): gag protein from human immunodeficiency virus 1; gag
   1680..1913    +  misc_feature   RRE: The Rev response element (RRE) of HIV-1 allows for Rev-dependent mRNA export from the nucleus to the cytoplasm.
   2290..2390    +  CDS            Rev (fragment): human immunodeficiency virus 1 (HIV-1) Rev protein; rev; enhances nuclear export of unspliced and incompletely spliced viral mRNAs
   2440..2557    +  misc_feature   cPPT/CTS: central polypurine tract and central termination sequence of HIV-1
   2602..3890    +  promoter       CaMKII promoter: promoter for the mouse calcium/calmodulin-dependent kinase II α subunit
   3919..4635    +  CDS            EGFP: EGFP is a basic (constitutively fluorescent) green fluorescent protein published in 1996, derived from Aequorea victoria. It is reported to be a rapidly-maturing weak dimer with moderate acid sensitivity.
   4637..4663    +  misc_feature   MCS (fragment): pBluescript multiple cloning site
   4663..5251    +  misc_feature   WPRE: woodchuck hepatitis virus posttranscriptional regulatory element
   5188..5769    +  CDS            nef (fragment): NEF_HV1H2 - Experimental evidence at protein level: Swiss-Prot protein existence level 1. Extracellular Nef protein targets CD4(+) T-lymphocytes for apoptosis by interacting with CXCR4 surface receptors. From Human immunodeficiency virus type 1 group M subtype B (isolate HXB2) (HIV-1).
   5776..5956    +  LTR            5' LTR (truncated): truncated 5' long terminal repeat (LTR) from HIV-1
   5988..6212    +  polyA_signal   bGH poly(A) signal: bovine growth hormone polyadenylation signal
   6216..6237    +  promoter       SV40 promoter (fragment): SV40 enhancer and early promoter
   6258..6686    +  rep_origin     f1 ori (sequence partly withheld): f1 bacteriophage origin of replication; arrow indicates direction of (+) strand synthesis
   6700..7029    +  promoter       SV40 promoter: SV40 enhancer and early promoter
   7077..7124    +  promoter       EM7 promoter: synthetic bacterial promoter&nbsp
   7143..7517    +  CDS            BleoR: antibiotic-binding protein; Sh ble from Streptoalloteichus hindustanus; confers resistance to bleomycin, phleomycin, and Zeocin™
   7527..7652    +  CDS            ble (fragment): BLE_KLEPN - Experimental evidence at protein level: Swiss-Prot protein existence level 1. Binding protein with a strong affinity to the bleomycin family of antibiotics. Binds to CL990; an antimitotic-antibiotic compound. From Klebsiella pneumoniae.
   7647..7768    +  polyA_signal   SV40 poly(A) signal: SV40 polyadenylation signal
   7841..7857    -  protein_bind   lac operator: The lac repressor binds to the lac operator to inhibit transcription in E. coli. This inhibition can be relieved by adding lactose or isopropyl-β-D-thiogalactopyranoside (IPTG). lac repressor encoded by lacI
   7865..7895    -  promoter       lac promoter: promoter for the E. coli lac operon
   7910..7931    -  protein_bind   CAP binding site: CAP binding activates transcription in the presence of cAMP. E. coli catabolite activator protein
   7944..8036    -  CDS            lacI (fragment): lac repressor; lacI; The lac repressor binds to the lac operator to inhibit transcription in E. coli. This inhibition can be relieved by adding lactose or isopropyl-β-D-thiogalactopyranoside (IPTG).
   8219..8807    -  rep_origin     ori: high-copy-number ColE1/pMB1/pBR322/pUC origin of replication
   8978..9838    -  CDS            AmpR: β-lactamase; bla; confers resistance to ampicillin, carbenicillin, and related antibiotics
   9839..9943    -  promoter       AmpR promoter: bla
