[The description below was written by a language model from this plasmid's Addgene catalogue record and pLannotate feature annotations shown in this document.]
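Description:
pLenti_CamKIIa_GFP is a 9,971 bp HIV-1-based lentiviral transfer plasmid built on a pLenti backbone, designed to express a green fluorescent reporter selectively in excitatory neurons. It is propagated in E. coli through a high-copy ColE1/pUC-type origin with ampicillin resistance (bla), and it also carries an f1 origin. A CMV enhancer/promoter placed upstream of a truncated 5' LTR drives transcription of the viral genomic RNA in packaging cells. That RNA includes the Ψ packaging signal with a short gag fragment, the Rev response element for Rev-dependent nuclear export, and the cPPT/CTS, which aids nuclear import of the reverse-transcribed genome. A second truncated LTR followed by a bGH polyadenylation signal closes the viral unit.

Between the LTRs, a roughly 1.3 kb mouse CaMKIIα promoter drives the fluorescent protein coding sequence, which was cloned between AgeI and EcoRI sites. It is followed by a WPRE that enhances transcript stability and expression. The catalogue lists the insert as GFP, and the repository's sequencing result is annotated as EGFP. The depositor-supplied sequence is annotated as EYFP at the same coordinates, a discrepancy between two closely related variants that the record does not resolve. An SV40/EM7 promoter-driven Sh ble (Zeocin resistance) cassette lies outside the LTRs, so it is not packaged into virus and cannot be used to select transduced cells. The stated purpose is to label mature excitatory neurons derived from human iPSCs, so that they can be identified by fluorescence in mixed cultures.
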