Addgene plasmid #96941: pLenti_CamKIIa_GFP
Purpose: To label mature excitatory iPSC-derived human neurons
Depositing lab: Ricardo Dolmetsch & Oleksandr Shcheglovitov. Depositing organization: Stanford University. Publication: SHANK3 and IGF1 restore synaptic deficits in neurons from 22q13 deletion syndrome patients. Shcheglovitov A, Shcheglovitova O, Yazawa M, Portmann T, Shu R, Sebastiano V, Krawisz A, Froehlich W, Bernstein JA, Hallmayer JF, Dolmetsch RE. Nature. 2013 Nov 14;503(7475):267-71. doi: 10.1038/nature12618. Epub 2013 Oct 16. PubMed 24132240.
Backbone
  Vector backbone: pLenti
  Total vector size (bp): 9971
  Vector type: Lentiviral
  Selectable markers: Zeo marker is outside the LTRs and will not be packaged into virus.
Growth in bacteria
  Bacterial resistance: Ampicillin, 100 μg/mL
  Growth temperature: 37°C
  Growth strain: NEB Stable
  Copy number: Unknown
Gene/Insert
  Gene/Insert name: Green fluorescent protein (alt name: GFP)
  Promoter: CaMKIIa
  Cloning method: Restriction Enzyme; 5′ cloning site AgeI (not destroyed); 3′ cloning site EcoRI (not destroyed)
  Sequencing primers: 5′ aCCGGTcgccaccatggtg
Terms and licenses: Academic/Nonprofit Terms; Industry Terms: Not Available to Industry
How to cite: pLenti_CamKIIa_GFP was a gift from Ricardo Dolmetsch & Oleksandr Shcheglovitov (Addgene plasmid # 96941 ; http://n2t.net/addgene:96941 ; RRID:Addgene_96941)
